Addgene plasmid #22579: Flag-HA-USP36
Depositing lab: Wade Harper. Depositing organization: Harvard Medical School. Publication: Defining the human deubiquitinating enzyme interaction landscape. Sowa ME, Bennett EJ, Gygi SP, Harper JW. Cell. 2009 Jul 23. 138(2):389-403. 10.1016/j.cell.2009.04.042 PubMed 19615732.
Backbone
  Vector backbone: pDEST_LTR_N_FLAG_HA_IRES_puro
  Backbone manufacturer: Harper_Lab
  Backbone size w/o insert (bp): 6521
  Vector type: Mammalian Expression, Retroviral
  Selectable markers: Puromycin
Growth in bacteria
  Bacterial resistance: Ampicillin, 100 μg/mL
  Growth temperature: 37°C
  Growth strain: DH5alpha
  Copy number: High Copy
Gene/Insert
  Gene/Insert name: USP36 (alt names: ubiquitin specific peptidase 36; DUB1)
  Species: H. sapiens (human)
  Mutation: None
  GenBank ID: NM_025090
  Entrez Gene: USP36 (a.k.a. DUB1)
  Tag / fusion protein: HA (N terminal on backbone); FLAG (N terminal on backbone)
  Cloning method: Gateway Cloning; 5′ cloning site GATEWAY_LR (unknown if destroyed); 3′ cloning site GATEWAY_LR (unknown if destroyed)
  Sequencing primers: 5′ CAGCCCTCACTCCTTCTCTAGG; 3′ CAAGCGGCTTCGGCCAGTAAC
Terms and licenses: Academic/Nonprofit Terms; Industry Terms: Not Available to Industry
How to cite: Flag-HA-USP36 was a gift from Wade Harper (Addgene plasmid # 22579 ; http://n2t.net/addgene:22579 ; RRID:Addgene_22579)
