[The description below was written by a language model from this plasmid's Addgene catalogue record and pLannotate feature annotations shown in this document.]
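Description:
Flag-HA-USP36 is a gammaretroviral mammalian expression plasmid built on the Gateway destination vector pDEST_LTR_N_FLAG_HA_IRES_puro. It carries the full-length, unmutated human USP36 coding sequence (ubiquitin specific peptidase 36, also called DUB1). In bacteria it replicates from a high-copy ColE1/pUC-type origin and is selected with ampicillin through the β-lactamase gene. The short annotated fragments of rop, bom, lacZα, TcR, lacI and the lac promoter region appear to be non-functional remnants of earlier cloning vectors.

The viral cassette is flanked by 5' and 3' long terminal repeats from murine embryonic stem cell virus. It also contains the MESV Ψ packaging signal and a truncated gag segment lacking its start codon, which together allow the transcript to be packaged into retroviral particles when the viral proteins are supplied in trans. No separate internal promoter is annotated, so expression is presumably driven from the 5' LTR. Downstream of gag lie a FLAG epitope and an HA epitope, followed by an attB1 site, the USP36 open reading frame and attB2. The att sites remain from the LR recombination that inserted the gene, and the arrangement yields an N-terminally FLAG-HA-tagged deubiquitinase. An EMCV IRES then allows translation of puromycin N-acetyltransferase from the same transcript, so puromycin selection enriches for cells expressing the tagged protein.

The design suits transduction and generation of stable cell lines, with the tandem epitopes available for detection or affinity purification. The associated publication mapped the interaction landscape of human deubiquitinating enzymes, which is consistent with this use. USP36 itself is annotated as a deubiquitinase involved in nucleolar structure and ribosomal RNA processing.
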