Features (pLannotate 1.2.2; 23 found; start..end, strand, type, name):
    234..822     -  rep_origin     ori: high-copy-number ColE1/pMB1/pBR322/pUC origin of replication
    993..1853    -  CDS            AmpR: β-lactamase; bla; confers resistance to ampicillin, carbenicillin, and related antibiotics
   1854..1958    -  promoter       AmpR promoter: bla
   2053..2088    +  CDS            rop (fragment): Rop protein, which maintains plasmids at low copy number; rop
   2190..2289    +  misc_feature   bom (fragment): basis of mobility region from pBR322
   2295..2444    -  CDS            lacZα (fragment): LacZα fragment of β-galactosidase; lacZ fragment
   2444..2645    -  CDS            TcR (fragment): tetracycline efflux protein; tet; confers resistance to tetracycline
   2646..2744    +  CDS            env (fragment): murine leukemia virus gPr80 envelope polyprotein precursor; env; proteolytically cleaved into gp70SU and p15TM subunits
   2786..3302    +  LTR            5' LTR: 5' long terminal repeat from murine embryonic stem cell virus
   3366..3707    +  misc_feature   MESV Ψ: packaging signal of murine embryonic stem cell virus
   3774..4190    +  CDS            gag (truncated): truncated Moloney murine leukemia virus (MMLV) gag gene lacking the start codon
   4215..4235    +  CDS            FLAG (fragment): FLAG® epitope tag, followed by an enterokinase cleavage site
   4248..4274    +  CDS            3xHA (fragment): three tandem HA epitope tags
   4291..4308    +  protein_bind   attB1 (fragment): mutant version of attB; core recombination site for the Gateway® BP reaction BP Clonase™
   4323..7691    +  CDS            USP36: UBP36_HUMAN - Also known as KIAA1453. Experimental evidence at protein level: Swiss-Prot protein existence level 1. Deubiquitinase essential for the regulation of nucleolar structure and function. Required for cell and organism viability. Plays an important role in ribosomal RNA processing and protein synthesis, which is mediated, at least in part, through deubiquitination of DHX33, NPM1 and FBL, regulating their protein stability (PubMed:29273634, PubMed:19208757, PubMed:22902402). Functions as a transcriptional repressor by deubiquiting histone H2B at the promoters of genes critical for cell
   7705..7722    -  protein_bind   attB2 (fragment): mutant version of attB; core recombination site for the Gateway® BP reaction BP Clonase™
   7841..8303    +  misc_feature   IRES: internal ribosome entry site (IRES) of the encephalomyocarditis virus (EMCV)
   8317..8916    +  CDS            PuroR: puromycin N-acetyltransferase; pac from Streptomyces alboniger; confers resistance to puromycin
   8992..9506    +  LTR            3' LTR: 3' long terminal repeat from murine embryonic stem cell virus
   9668..9684    -  protein_bind   lac operator: The lac repressor binds to the lac operator to inhibit transcription in E. coli. This inhibition can be relieved by adding lactose or isopropyl-β-D-thiogalactopyranoside (IPTG). lac repressor encoded by lacI
   9692..9722    -  promoter       lac promoter: promoter for the E. coli lac operon
   9737..9758    -  protein_bind   CAP binding site: CAP binding activates transcription in the presence of cAMP. E. coli catabolite activator protein
   9771..51      -  CDS            lacI (fragment) (across the origin): lac repressor; lacI; The lac repressor binds to the lac operator to inhibit transcription in E. coli. This inhibition can be relieved by adding lactose or isopropyl-β-D-thiogalactopyranoside (IPTG).
>Addgene plasmid #22579 | Flag-HA-USP36 | addgene full sequence | sequence record 139197 | Addgene NGS result
CATTAATGAATCGGCCAACGCGCGGGGAGAGGCGGTTTGCGTATTGGGCGCTCTTCCGCTTCCTCGCTCA
CTGACTCGCTGCGCTCGGTCGTTCGGCTGCGGCGAGCGGTATCAGCTCACTCAAAGGCGGTAATACGGTT
ATCCACAGAATCAGGGGATAACGCAGGAAAGAACATGTGAGCAAAAGGCCAGCAAAAGGCCAGGAACCGT
AAAAAGGCCGCGTTGCTGGCGTTTTTCCATAGGCTCCGCCCCCCTGACGAGCATCACAAAAATCGACGCT
CAAGTCAGAGGTGGCGAAACCCGACAGGACTATAAAGATACCAGGCGTTTCCCCCTGGAAGCTCCCTCGT
GCGCTCTCCTGTTCCGACCCTGCCGCTTACCGGATACCTGTCCGCCTTTCTCCCTTCGGGAAGCGTGGCG
CTTTCTCATAGCTCACGCTGTAGGTATCTCAGTTCGGTGTAGGTCGTTCGCTCCAAGCTGGGCTGTGTGC
ACGAACCCCCCGTTCAGCCCGACCGCTGCGCCTTATCCGGTAACTATCGTCTTGAGTCCAACCCGGTAAG
ACACGACTTATCGCCACTGGCAGCAGCCACTGGTAACAGGATTAGCAGAGCGAGGTATGTAGGCGGTGCT
ACAGAGTTCTTGAAGTGGTGGCCTAACTACGGCTACACTAGAAGAACAGTATTTGGTATCTGCGCTCTGC
TGAAGCCAGTTACCTTCGGAAAAAGAGTTGGTAGCTCTTGATCCGGCAAACAAACCACCGCTGGTAGCGG
TGGTTTTTTTGTTTGCAAGCAGCAGATTACGCGCAGAAAAAAAGGATCTCAAGAAGATCCTTTGATCTTT
TCTACGGGGTCTGACGCTCAGTGGAACGAAAACTCACGTTAAGGGATTTTGGTCATGAGATTATCAAAAA
GGATCTTCACCTAGATCCTTTTAAATTAAAAATGAAGTTTTAAATCAATCTAAAGTATATATGAGTAAAC
TTGGTCTGACAGTTACCAATGCTTAATCAGTGAGGCACCTATCTCAGCGATCTGTCTATTTCGTTCATCC
ATAGTTGCCTGACTCCCCGTCGTGTAGATAACTACGATACGGGAGGGCTTACCATCTGGCCCCAGTGCTG
CAATGATACCGCGAGACCCACGCTCACCGGCTCCAGATTTATCAGCAATAAACCAGCCAGCCGGAAGGGC
CGAGCGCAGAAGTGGTCCTGCAACTTTATCCGCCTCCATCCAGTCTATTAATTGTTGCCGGGAAGCTAGA
GTAAGTAGTTCGCCAGTTAATAGTTTGCGCAACGTTGTTGCCATTGCTACAGGCATCGTGGTGTCACGCT
CGTCGTTTGGTATGGCTTCATTCAGCTCCGGTTCCCAACGATCAAGGCGAGTTACATGATCCCCCATGTT
GTGCAAAAAAGCGGTTAGCTCCTTCGGTCCTCCGATCGTTGTCAGAAGTAAGTTGGCCGCAGTGTTATCA
CTCATGGTTATGGCAGCACTGCATAATTCTCTTACTGTCATGCCATCCGTAAGATGCTTTTCTGTGACTG
GTGAGTACTCAACCAAGTCATTCTGAGAATAGTGTATGCGGCGACCGAGTTGCTCTTGCCCGGCGTCAAT
ACGGGATAATACCGCGCCACATAGCAGAACTTTAAAAGTGCTCATCATTGGAAAACGTTCTTCGGGGCGA
AAACTCTCAAGGATCTTACCGCTGTTGAGATCCAGTTCGATGTAACCCACTCGTGCACCCAACTGATCTT
CAGCATCTTTTACTTTCACCAGCGTTTCTGGGTGAGCAAAAACAGGAAGGCAAAATGCCGCAAAAAAGGG
AATAAGGGCGACACGGAAATGTTGAATACTCATACTCTTCCTTTTTCAATATTATTGAAGCATTTATCAG
GGTTATTGTCTCATGAGCGGATACATATTTGAATGTATTTAGAAAAATAAACAAATAGGGGTTCCGCGCA
CATTTCCCCGAAAAGTGCCACCTGACGTCTAAGAAACCATTATTATCATGACATTAACCTATAAAAATAG
GCGTATCACGAGGCCCTTTCGTCTCGCGCGTTTCGGTGATGACGGTGAAAACCTCTGACACATGCAGCTC
CCGGAGACGGTCACAGCTTGTCTGTAAGCGGATGCCGGGAGCAGACAAGCCCGTCAGGGCGCGTCAGCGG
GTGTTGGCGGGTGTCGGGGCTGGCTTAACTATGCGGCATCAGAGCAGATTGTACTGAGAGTGCACCATAT
GCGGTGTGAAATACCGCACAGATGCGTAAGGAGAAAATACCGCATCAGGCGCCATTCGCCATTCAGGCTG
CGCAACTGTTGGGAAGGGCGATCGGTGCGGGCCTCTTCGCTATTACGCCAGCTGGCGAAAGGGGGATGTG
CTGCAAGGCGATTAAGTTGGGTAACGCCAGGGTTTTCCCAGTCACGACGTTGTAAAACGACGGCGCAAGG
AATGGTGCATGCAAGGAGATGGCGCCCAACAGTCCCCCGGCCACGGGGCCTGCCACCATACCCACGCCGA
AACAAGCGCTCATGAGCCCGAAGTGGCGAGCCCGATCTTCCCCATCGGTGATGTCGGCGATATAGGCGCC
AGCAACCGCACCTGTGGCGCCGGTGATGCCGGCCACGATGCGTCCGGCGTAGAGGCGATTAGTCCAATTT
GTTAAAGACAGGATATCAGTGGTCCAGGCTCTAGTTTTGACTCAACAATATCACCAGCTGAAGCCTATAG
AGTACGAGCCATAGATAAAATAAAAGATTTTATTTAGTCTCCAGAAAAAGGGGGGAATGAAAGACCCCAC
CTGTAGGTTTGGCAAGCTAGCTTAAGTAACGCCATTTTGCAAGGCATGGAAAATACATAACTGAGAATAG
AGAAGTTCAGATCAAGGTTAGGAACAGAGAGACAGCAGAATATGGGCCAAACAGGATATCTGTGGTAAGC
AGTTCCTGCCCCGGCTCAGGGCCAAGAACAGATGGTCCCCAGATGCGGTCCCGCCCTCAGCAGTTTCTAG
AGAACCATCAGATGTTTCCAGGGTGCCCCAAGGACCTGAAATGACCCTGTGCCTTATTTGAACTAACCAA
TCAGTTCGCTTCTCGCTTCTGTTCGCGCGCTTCTGCTCCCCGAGCTCAATAAAAGAGCCCACAACCCCTC
ACTCGGCGCGCCAGTCCTCCGATAGACTGCGTCGCCCGGGTACCCGTATTCCCAATAAAGCCTCTTGCTG
TTTGCATCCGAATCGTGGACTCGCTGATCCTTGGGAGGGTCTCCTCAGATTGATTGACTGCCCACCTCGG
GGGTCTTTCATTTGGAGGTTCCACCGAGATTTGGAGACCCCTGCCCAGGGACCACCGACCCCCCCGCCGG
GAGGTAAGCTGGCCAGCGGTCGTTTCGTGTCTGTCTCTGTCTTTGTGCGTGTTTGTGCCGGCATCTAATG
TTTGCGCCTGCGTCTGTACTAGTTAGCTAACTAGCTCTGTATCTGGCGGACCCGTGGTGGAACTGACGAG
TTCTGAACACCCGGCCGCAACCCTGGGAGACGTCCCAGGGACTTTGGGGGCCGTTTTTGTGGCCCGACCT
GAGGAAGGGAGTCGATGTGGAATCCGACCCCGTCAGGATATGTGGTTCTGGTAGGAGACGAGAACCTAAA
ACAGTTCCCGCCTCCGTCTGAATTTTTGCTTTCGGTTTGGAACCGAAGCCGCGCGTCTTGTCTGCTGCAG
CGCTGCAGCATCGTTCTGTGTTGTCTCTGTCTGACTGTGTTTCTGTATTTGTCTGAAAATTAGGGCCAGA
CTGTTACCACTCCCTTAAGTTTGACCTTAGGTCACTGGAAAGATGTCGAGCGGATCGCTCACAACCAGTC
GGTAGATGTCAAGAAGAGACGTTGGGTTACCTTCTGCTCTGCAGAATGGCCAACCTTTAACGTCGGATGG
CCGCGAGACGGCACCTTTAACCGAGACCTCATCACCCAGGTTAAGATCAAGGTCTTTTCACCTGGCCCGC
ATGGACACCCAGACCAGGTCCCCTACATCGTGACCTGGGAAGCCTTGGCTTTTGACCCCCCTCCCTGGGT
CAAGCCCTTTGTACACCCTAAGCCTCCGCCTCCTCTTCCTCCATCCGCCCCGTCTCTCCCCCTTGAACCT
CCTCGTTCGACCCCGCCTCGATCCTCCCTTTATCCAGCCCTCACTCCTTCTCTAGGCGCCGGAATTAGAT
CTGCCACCATGGACTACAAGGATGACGATGACAAGCTCGATGGAGGATACCCATACGATGTTCCAGATTA
CGCTGCTCGAGGTTATCAAACAAGTTTGTACAAAAAAGTTGGCGCGCCCACCATGCCAATAGTGGATAAG
TTGAAGGAGGCCCTGAAACCCGGCCGCAAGGACTCGGCTGATGATGGAGAACTGGGGAAGCTTCTTGCCT
CCTCTGCCAAGAAGGTCCTTTTACAGAAAATCGAGTTCGAGCCAGCCAGCAAGAGCTTCTCCTACCAGCT
GGAGGCCTTAAAGAGCAAATATGTGTTGCTCAACCCCAAAACAGAGGGAGCTAGTCGCCACAAGAGTGGA
GATGACCCACCGGCCGGGAGACAGGGCAGTGAGCACACGTATGAGAGCTGTGGTGACGGAGTCCCAGCCC
CGCAGAAAGTGCTTTTCCCCACGGAGCGACTGTCTCTGAGGTGGGAGCGGGTCTTCCGCGTGGGCGCAGG
ACTCCACAACCTTGGCAACACCTGCTTTCTCAATGCCACCATCCAGTGCTTGACCTACACACCACCTCTA
GCCAACTACCTGCTCTCCAAGGAGCATGCTCGCAGCTGCCACCAGGGAAGCTTCTGCATGCTGTGTGTCA
TGCAGAACCACATTGTCCAGGCCTTCGCCAACAGCGGCAACGCCATCAAGCCCGTCTCCTTCATCCGAGA
CCTGAAAAAGATCGCCCGACACTTCCGCTTTGGGAACCAGGAGGACGCGCATGAGTTCCTGCGGTACACC
ATCGACGCCATGCAGAAAGCCTGCCTGAATGGCTGTGCCAAGTTGGATCGTCAAACGCAGGCTACTACCT
TGGTCCATCAAATTTTTGGAGGGTATCTCAGATCACGCGTGAAGTGCTCCGTGTGCAAGAGCGTCTCGGA
CACCTACGACCCCTACTTGGACGTCGCGCTGGAGATCCGGCAAGCTGCGAATATTGTGCGTGCTCTGGAA
CTTTTTGTGAAAGCAGATGTCCTGAGTGGAGAGAATGCCTACATGTGTGCTAAATGCAAGAAGAAGGTTC
CAGCCAGCAAGCGCTTCACCATCCACAGAACATCCAACGTCTTAACCCTTTCCCTCAAGCGCTTTGCCAA
CTTCAGCGGGGGGAAGATCACCAAGGATGTAGGCTATCCGGAATTCCTCAACATACGTCCGTATATGTCC
CAGAATAATGGTGATCCTGTCATGTATGGACTCTATGCTGTCCTGGTGCACTCGGGCTACAGCTGCCATG
CCGGGCACTATTACTGCTACGTGAAGGCAAGCAATGGACAGTGGTACCAGATGAATGATTCCTTGGTCCA
TTCCAGCAACGTCAAGGTGGTTCTGAACCAGCAGGCCTACGTGCTGTTCTATCTGCGAATTCCAGGCTCT
AAGAAAAGTCCCGAGGGCCTCATCTCCAGGACAGGCTCCTCCTCCCTTCCCGGCCGCCCGAGTGTGATTC
CAGATCACTCCAAGAAGAACATCGGCAATGGGATTATTTCCTCCCCACTGACTGGAAAGCGACAAGACTC
TGGGACGATGAAGAAGCCGCACACCACTGAAGAGATTGGTGTGCCCATATCCAGGAATGGCTCCACCCTG
GGCCTGAAGTCCCAGAACGGCTGCATTCCTCCAAAGCTGCCCTCGGGGTCCCCTTCCCCCAAACTCTCCC
AGACACCCACACACATGCCAACCATCCTAGACGACCCTGGAAAGAAGGTGAAGAAGCCAGCTCCTCCACA
GCACTTTTCCCCCAGAACTGCTCAGGGGCTGCCTGGGACCAGCAACTCGAATAGCAGCAGATCTGGGAGC
CAAAGGCAGGGCTCCTGGGACAGCAGGGATGTTGTCCTCTCTACCTCACCTAAGCTCCTGGCTACAGCCA
CTGCCAACGGGCATGGGCTGAAGGGGAACGACGAGAGCGCTGGCCTCGACAGGAGGGGCTCCAGCAGCTC
CAGCCCAGAGCACTCGGCCAGCAGTGACTCCACCAAGGCCCCCCAGACCCCCAGGAGTGGAGCGGCCCAT
CTCTGCGATTCTCAGGAAACGAACTGTTCCACCGCTGGCCACTCCAAAACGCCGCCAAGTGGAGCAGATT
CTAAGACGGTGAAGCTGAAGTCCCCTGTCCTGAGCAACACCACCACTGAGCCTGCAAGCACCATGTCTCC
TCCACCAGCCAAAAAACTGGCCCTTTCTGCCAAGAAGGCCAGCACCCTGTGGAGGGCGACCGGCAATGAC
CTCCGTCCACCTCCCCCCTCACCATCCTCCGACCTCACCCACCCCATGAAAACCTCTCACCCCGTCGTTG
CCTCCACTTGGCCCGTCCATAGAGCCAGGGCTGTGTCACCTGCTCCCCAATCATCCAGCCGCCTGCAACC
CCCCTTCAGCCCCCACCCCACATTGCTGTCCAGTACCCCCAAGCCCCCAGGGACGTCAGAACCACGGAGC
TGCTCCTCCATCTCGACGGCGCTGCCTCAGGTCAACGAGGACCTTGTGTCTCTTCCACACCAGTTGCCAG
AGGCCAGTGAGCCCCCCCAGAGCCCCTCTGAGAAGAGGAAAAAGACCTTTGTGGGAGAGCCGCAGAGGCT
GGGCTCAGAGACGCGCCTCCCACAGCACATCAGGGAGGCCACTGCGGCTCCCCACGGGAAGAGGAAGAGG
AAGAAGAAGAAGCGCCCGGAGGACACAGCTGCCAGCGCCCTGCAGGAGGGGCAGACACAGAGACAGCCTG
GGAGCCCCATGTACAGGAGGGAGGGCCAGGCACAGCTGCCCGCTGTCAGACGGCAGGAAGATGGCACACA
GCCACAGGTGAATGGCCAGCAGGTGGGATGTGTTACGGACGGCCACCACGCGAGCAGCAGGAAGCGGAGG
AGGAAAGGAGCAGAAGGTCTTGGTGAAGAAGGCGGCCTGCACCAGGACCCACTTCGGCACAGCTGCTCTC
CCATGGGTGATGGTGATCCAGAGGCCATGGAAGAGTCTCCAAGGAAAAAGAAAAAGAAAAAAAGAAAGCA
GGAGACACAGCGGGCAGTAGAAGAGGATGGGCATCTCAAATGCCCAAGGAGTGCCAAGCCCCAAGATGCT
GTTGTCCCCGAGTCCAGCAGCTGCGCACCATCCGCGAATGGCTGGTGTCCTGGGGACCGCATGGGGCTGA
GCCAGGCCCCTCCTGTGTCTTGGAATGGAGAGCGGGAGTCTGATGTGGTCCAGGAACTGCTCAAATACTC
ATCTGATAAAGCTTACGGGAGAAAAGTTCTGACCTGGGATGGCAAGATGTCGGCGGTCAGTCAGGATGCT
ATTGAAGACAGCAGACAGGCCCGGACTGAGACCGTGGTTGATGACTGGGACGAAGAGTTTGACCGAGGGA
AGGAAAAGAAAATTAAAAAATTTAAGAGAGAGAAGAGGAGAAACTTCAACGCCTTCCAGAAACTTCAGAC
TCGACGGAACTTCTGGTCTGTGACTCACCCAGCAAAGGCTGCCAGCCTCAGCTATCGCCGCTTAATTAAT
CCAACTTTCTTGTACAAAGTGGTTCGATAACGAATTCCGCCCCCCCCCCCTAACGTTACTGGCCGAAGCC
GCTTGGAATAAGGCCGGTGTGCGTTTGTCTATATGTTATTTTCCACCATATTGCCGTCTTTTGGCAATGT
GAGGGCCCGGAAACCTGGCCCTGTCTTCTTGACGAGCATTCCTAGGGGTCTTTCCCCTCTCGCCAAAGGA
ATGCAAGGTCTGTTGAATGTCGTGAAGGAAGCAGTTCCTCTGGAAGCTTCTTGAAGACAAACAACGTCTG
TAGCGACCCTTTGCAGGCAGCGGAACCCCCCACCTGGCGACAGGTGCCTCTGCGGCCAAAAGCCACGTGT
ATAAGATACACCTGCAAAGGCGGCACAACCCCAGTGCCACGTTGTGAGTTGGATAGTTGTGGAAAGAGTC
AAATGGCTCTCCTCAAGCGTATTCAACAAGGGGCTGAAGGATGCCCAGAAGGTACCCCATTGTATGGGAT
CTGATCTGGGGCCTCGGTGCACATGCTTTACATGTGTTTAGTCGAGGTTAAAAAAACGTCTAGGCCCCCC
GAACCACGGGGACGTGGTTTTCCTTTGAAAAACACGATGATAATATGGCCACAACCATGACCGAGTACAA
GCCCACGGTGCGCCTCGCCACCCGCGACGACGTCCCCAGGGCCGTACGCACCCTCGCCGCCGCGTTCGCC
GACTACCCCGCCACGCGCCACACCGTCGATCCGGACCGCCACATCGAGCGGGTCACCGAGCTGCAAGAAC
TCTTCCTCACGCGCGTCGGGCTCGACATCGGCAAGGTGTGGGTCGCGGACGACGGCGCCGCGGTGGCGGT
CTGGACCACGCCGGAGAGCGTCGAAGCGGGGGCGGTGTTCGCCGAGATCGGCCCGCGCATGGCCGAGTTG
AGCGGTTCCCGGCTGGCCGCGCAGCAACAGATGGAAGGCCTCCTGGCGCCGCACCGGCCCAAGGAGCCCG
CGTGGTTCCTGGCCACCGTCGGCGTCTCGCCCGACCACCAGGGCAAGGGTCTGGGCAGCGCCGTCGTGCT
CCCCGGAGTGGAGGCGGCCGAGCGCGCCGGGGTGCCCGCCTTCCTGGAGACCTCCGCGCCCCGCAACCTC
CCCTTCTACGAGCGGCTCGGCTTCACCGTCACCGCCGACGTCGAGGTGCCCGAAGGACCGCGCACCTGGT
GCATGACCCGCAAGCCCGGTGCCTGATGCATCGATGTCGACCTGCAGCCAAGCTTATCGATAAAATAAAA
GATTTTATTTAGTCTCCAGAAAAAGGGGGGAATGAAAGACCCCACCTGTAGGTTTGGCAAGCTAGCTTAA
GTAACGCCATTTTGCAAGGCATGGAAAATACATAACTGAGAATAGAGAAGTTCAGATCAAGGTTAGGAAC
AGAGAGACAGCAGAATATGGGCCAAACAGGATATCTGTGGTAAGCAGTTCCTGCCCCGGCTCAGGGCCAA
GAACAGATGGTCCCCAGATGCGGTCCCGCCCTCAGCAGTTTCTAGAGAACCATCAGATGTTTCCAGGGTG
CCCCAAGGACCTGAAATGACCCTGTGCCTTATTTGAACTAACCAATCAGTTCGCTTCTCGCTTCTGTTCG
CGCGCTTCTGCTCCCCGAGCTCAATAAAAGAGCCCACAACCCCTCACTCGGCGCGCCAGTCCTCCGATAG
ACTGCGTCGCCCGGGTACCCGTGTATCCAATAAACCCTCTTGCAGTTGCATCCGACTTGTGGTCTCGCTG
TTCCTTGGGAGGGTCTCCTCTGAGTGATTGACTACCCGTCAGCGGGGGTCTTTCATGGGTAACAGTTTCT
TGAAGTTGGAGAACAACATTCTGAGGGTAGGAGTCGAATATTAAGTAATCCTGACTCAATTAGCCACTGT
TTTGAATCCACATACTCCAATACTCCTGAAATAGTTCATTATGGACAGCGCAGAAAGAGCTGGGGAGAAT
TGTGAAATTGTTATCCGCTCACAATTCCACACAACATACGAGCCGGAAGCATAAAGTGTAAAGCCTGGGG
TGCCTAATGAGTGAGCTAACTCACATTAATTGCGTTGCGCTCACTGCCCGCTTTCCAGTCGGGAAACCTG
TCGTGCCAGCTG
