>Addgene plasmid #22579 | Flag-HA-USP36 | addgene partial sequence | sequence record 28381 | 22579 with Harper-mscv (CAGCCCTCACTCCTTCTCTAGG)
GGACTACAAGGATGACGATGACAAGCTCGATGGAGGATACCCATACGATGTTCCAGATTACGCTGCTCGA
GGTTATCAAACAAGTTTGTACAAAAAAGTTGGCGCGCCCACCATGCCAATAGTGGATAAGTTGAAGGAGG
CCCTGAAACCCGGCCGCAAGGACTCGGCTGATGATGGAGAACTGGGGAAGCTTCTTGCCTCCTCTGCCAA
GAAGGTCCTTTTACAGAAAATCGAGTTCGAGCCAGCCAGCAAGAGCTTCTCCTACCAGCTGGAGGCCTTA
AAGAGCAAATATGTGTTGCTCAACCCCAAAACAGAGGGAGCTAGTCGCCACAAGAGTGGAGATGACCCAC
CGGCCGGGAGACAGGGCAGTGAGCACACGTATGAGAGCTGTGGTGACGGAGTCCCAGCCCCGCAGAAAGT
GCTTTTCCCCACGGAGCGACTGTCTCTGAGGTGGGAGCGGGTCTTCCGCGTGGGCGCAGGACTCCACAAC
CTTGGCAACACCTGCTTTCTCAATGCCACCATCCAGTGCTTGACCTACACACCACCTCTAGCCAACTACC
TGCTCTCCAAGGAGCATGCTCGCAGCTGCCACCAGGGAAGCTTCTGCATGCTGTGTGTCATGCAGAACCA
CATTGTCCAGGCCTTCGCCAACAGCGGCAACGCCATCAAGCCCGTCTCCTTCATCCGAGACCTGAAAAAG
ATCGCCCGACACTTCCGCTTTGGGAACCAGGAGGACGCGCATGAG
